>Addgene plasmid #108376 | pcDNA5/FRT/TO-globin_del5UTR_PTC39-xrRNA-4H | depositor full sequence | sequence record 204516 | pcDNA5/FRT/TO-globin_del5UTR_PTC39-xrRNA-4H sequence 7255 bps
GGCCGCAGAGGGCCCGTTTAAACCCGCTGATCAGCCTCGACTGTGCCTTCTAGTTGCCAGCCATCTGTTG
TTTGCCCCTCCCCCGTGCCTTCCTTGACCCTGGAAGGTGCCACTCCCACTGTCCTTTCCTAATAAAATGA
GGAAATTGCATCGCATTGTCTGAGTAGGTGTCATTCTATTCTGGGGGGTGGGGTGGGGCAGGACAGCAAG
GGGGAGGATTGGGAAGACAATAGCAGGCATGCTGGGGATGCGGTGGGCTCTATGGCTTCTGAGGCGGAAA
GAACCAGCTGGGGCTCTAGGGGGTATCCCC
[124 nt withheld, positions 311-434]
C
[91 nt withheld, positions 436-526]
AGGGTGATGGTTCACGTACCTAGAAGTTCCTATTCCGAAGTTCCTATTCTCTAGAAAGTATAGGAACTTC
CTTGGCCAAAAAGCCTGAACTCACCGCGACGTCTGTCGAGAAGTTTCTGATCGAAAAGTTCGACAGCGTC
TCCGACCTGATGCAGCTCTCGGAGGGCGAAGAATCTCGTGCTTTCAGCTTCGATGTAGGAGGGCGTGGAT
ATGTCCTGCGGGTAAATAGCTGCGCCGATGGTTTCTACAAAGATCGTTATGTTTATCGGCACTTTGCATC
GGCCGCGCTCCCGATTCCGGAAGTGCTTGACATTGGGGAATTCAGCGAGAGCCTGACCTATTGCATCTCC
CGCCGTGCACAGGGTGTCACGTTGCAAGACCTGCCTGAAACCGAACTGCCCGCTGTTCTGCAGCCGGTCG
CGGAGGCCATGGATGCGATCGCTGCGGCCGATCTTAGCCAGACGAGCGGGTTCGGCCCATTCGGACCGCA
AGGAATCGGTCAATACACTACATGGCGTGATTTCATATGCGCGATTGCTGATCCCCATGTGTATCACTGG
CAAACTGTGATGGACGACACCGTCAGTGCGTCCGTCGCGCAGGCTCTCGATGAGCTGATGCTTTGGGCCG
AGGACTGCCCCGAAGTCCGGCACCTCGTGCACGCGGATTTCGGCTCCAACAATGTCCTGACGGACAATGG
CCGCATAACAGCGGTCATTGACTGGAGCGAGGCGATGTTCGGGGATTCCCAATACGAGGTCGCCAACATC
TTCTTCTGGAGGCCGTGGTTGGCTTGTATGGAGCAGCAGACGCGCTACTTCGAGCGGAGGCATCCGGAGC
TTGCAGGATCGCCGCGGCTCCGGGCGTATATGCTCCGCATTGGTCTTGACCAACTCTATCAGAGCTTGGT
TGACGGCAATTTCGATGATGCAGCTTGGGCGCAGGGTCGATGCGACGCAATCGTCCGATCCGGAGCCGGG
ACTGTCGGGCGTACACAAATCGCCCGCAGAAGCGCGGCCGTCTGGACCGATGGCTGTGTAGAAGTACTCG
CCGATAGTGGAAACCGACGCCCCAGCACTCGTCCGAGGGCAAAGGAATAGCACGTACTACGAGATTTCGA
TTCCACCGCCGCCTTCTATGAAAGGTTGGGCTTCGGAATCGTTTTCCGGGACGCCGGCTGGATGATCCTC
CAGCGCGGGGATCTCATGCTGGAGTTCTTCGCCCACCCCAACTTGTTTATTGCAGCTTATAATGGTTACA
AATAAAGCAATAGCATCACAAATTTCACAAATAAAGCATTTTTTTCACTGCATTCTAGTTGTGGTTTGTC
CAAACTCATCAATGTATCTTATCATGTCTGTATACCGTCGACCTCTAGCTAGAGCTTGGCGTAATCATGG
TCATAGCTGTTTCCTGTGTGAAATTGTTATCCGCTCACAATTCCACACAACATACGAGCCGGAAGCATAA
AGTGTAAAGCCTGGGGTGCCTAATGAGTGAGCTAACTCACATTAATTGCGTTGCGCTCACTGCCCGCTTT
CCAGTCGGGAAACCTGTCGTGCCAGCTGCATTAATGAATCGGCCAACGCGCGGGGAGAGGCGGTTTGCGT
ATTGGGCGCTCTTCCGCTTCCTCGCTCACTGACTCGCTGCGCTCGGTCGTTCGGCTGCGGCGAGCGGTAT
CAGCTCACTCAAAGGCGGTAATACGGTTATCCACAGAATCAGGGGATAACGCAGGAAAGAACATGTGAGC
AAAAGGCCAGCAAAAGGCCAGGAACCGTAAAAAGGCCGCGTTGCTGGCGTTTTTCCATAGGCTCCGCCCC
CCTGACGAGCATCACAAAAATCGACGCTCAAGTCAGAGGTGGCGAAACCCGACAGGACTATAAAGATACC
AGGCGTTTCCCCCTGGAAGCTCCCTCGTGCGCTCTCCTGTTCCGACCCTGCCGCTTACCGGATACCTGTC
CGCCTTTCTCCCTTCGGGAAGCGTGGCGCTTTCTCATAGCTCACGCTGTAGGTATCTCAGTTCGGTGTAG
GTCGTTCGCTCCAAGCTGGGCTGTGTGCACGAACCCCCCGTTCAGCCCGACCGCTGCGCCTTATCCGGTA
ACTATCGTCTTGAGTCCAACCCGGTAAGACACGACTTATCGCCACTGGCAGCAGCCACTGGTAACAGGAT
TAGCAGAGCGAGGTATGTAGGCGGTGCTACAGAGTTCTTGAAGTGGTGGCCTAACTACGGCTACACTAGA
AGAACAGTATTTGGTATCTGCGCTCTGCTGAAGCCAGTTACCTTCGGAAAAAGAGTTGGTAGCTCTTGAT
CCGGCAAACAAACCACCGCTGGTAGCGGTGGTTTTTTTGTTTGCAAGCAGCAGATTACGCGCAGAAAAAA
AGGATCTCAAGAAGATCCTTTGATCTTTTCTACGGGGTCTGACGCTCAGTGGAACGAAAACTCACGTTAA
GGGATTTTGGTCATGAGATTATCAAAAAGGATCTTCACCTAGATCCTTTTAAATTAAAAATGAAGTTTTA
AATCAATCTAAAGTATATATGAGTAAACTTGGTCTGACAGTTACCAATGCTTAATCAGTGAGGCACCTAT
CTCAGCGATCTGTCTATTTCGTTCATCCATAGTTGCCTGACTCCCCGTCGTGTAGATAACTACGATACGG
GAGGGCTTACCATCTGGCCCCAGTGCTGCAATGATACCGCGAGACCCACGCTCACCGGCTCCAGATTTAT
CAGCAATAAACCAGCCAGCCGGAAGGGCCGAGCGCAGAAGTGGTCCTGCAACTTTATCCGCCTCCATCCA
GTCTATTAATTGTTGCCGGGAAGCTAGAGTAAGTAGTTCGCCAGTTAATAGTTTGCGCAACGTTGTTGCC
ATTGCTACAGGCATCGTGGTGTCACGCTCGTCGTTTGGTATGGCTTCATTCAGCTCCGGTTCCCAACGAT
CAAGGCGAGTTACATGATCCCCCATGTTGTGCAAAAAAGCGGTTAGCTCCTTCGGTCCTCCGATCGTTGT
CAGAAGTAAGTTGGCCGCAGTGTTATCACTCATGGTTATGGCAGCACTGCATAATTCTCTTACTGTCATG
CCATCCGTAAGATGCTTTTCTGTGACTGGTGAGTACTCAACCAAGTCATTCTGAGAATAGTGTATGCGGC
GACCGAGTTGCTCTTGCCCGGCGTCAATACGGGATAATACCGCGCCACATAGCAGAACTTTAAAAGTGCT
CATCATTGGAAAACGTTCTTCGGGGCGAAAACTCTCAAGGATCTTACCGCTGTTGAGATCCAGTTCGATG
TAACCCACTCGTGCACCCAACTGATCTTCAGCATCTTTTACTTTCACCAGCGTTTCTGGGTGAGCAAAAA
CAGGAAGGCAAAATGCCGCAAAAAAGGGAATAAGGGCGACACGGAAATGTTGAATACTCATACTCTTCCT
TTTTCAATATTATTGAAGCATTTATCAGGGTTATTGTCTCATGAGCGGATACATATTTGAATGTATTTAG
AAAAATAAACAAATAGGGGTTCCGCGCACATTTCCCCGAAAAGTGCCACCTGACGTCGACGGATCGGGAG
ATCTCCCGATCCCCTATGGTGCACTCTCAGTACAATCTGCTCTGATGCCGCATAGTTAAGCCAGTATCTG
CTCCCTGCTTGTGTGTTGGAGGTCGCTGAGTAGTGCGCGAGCAAAATTTAAGCTACAACAAGGCAAGGCT
TGACCGACAATTGCATGAAGAATCTGCTTAGGGTTAGGCGTTTTGCGCTGCTTCGCGATGTACGGGCCAG
ATATACGCGTTGACATTGATTATTGACTAGTTATTAATAGTAATCAATTACGGGGTCATTAGTTCATAGC
CCATATATGGAGTTCCGCGTTACATAACTTACGGTAAATGGCCCGCCTGGCTGACCGCCCAACGACCCCC
GCCCATTGACGTCAATAATGACGTATGTTCCCATAGTAACGCCAATAGGGACTTTCCATTGACGTCAATG
GGTGGAGTATTTACGGTAAACTGCCCACTTGGCAGTACATCAAGTGTATCATATGCCAAGTACGCCCCCT
ATTGACGTCAATGACGGTAAATGGCCCGCCTGGCATTATGCCCAGTACATGACCTTATGGGACTTTCCTA
CTTGGCAGTACATCTACGTATTAGTCATCGCTATTACCATGGTGATGCGGTTTTGGCAGTACATCAATGG
GCGTGGATAGCGGTTTGACTCACGGGGATTTCCAAGTCTCCACCCCATTGACGTCAATGGGAGTTTGTTT
TGGCACCAAAATCAACGGGACTTTCCAAAATGTCGTAACAACTCCGCCCCATTGACGCAAATGGGCGGTA
GGCGTGTACGGTGGGAGGTCTATATAAGCAGAGCTCTCCCTATCAGTGATAGAGATCTCCCTATCAGTGA
TAGAGATCGTCGACGAGCTCGTTTAGTGAACCGTCAGATCGCCTGGAGACGCCATCCACGCTGTTTTGAC
CTCCATAGAAGACACCGGGACCGATCCAGCCTCCGGACTCTAGCGTTTAAACTTAAGCTTGCTAGCACCA
TGGTGCACCTGACTCCTGAGGAGAAGTCTGCCGTTACTGCCCTGTGGGGCAAGGTGAACGTGGATGAAGT
TGGTGGTGAGGCCCTGGGCAGGTTGGTATCAAGGTTACAAGACAGGTTTAAGGAGACCAATAGAAACTGG
GCATGTGGAGACAGAGAAGACTCTTGGGTTTCTGATAGGCACTGACTCTCTCTGCCTATTGGTCTATTTT
CCCACCCTTAGGCTGCTGGTGGTCTACCCTTGGACCTAGAGGTTCTTTGAGTCCTTTGGGGATCTGTCCA
CTCCTGATGCTGTTATGGGCAACCCTAAGGTGAAGGCTCATGGCAAGAAAGTGCTCGGTGCCTTTAGTGA
TGGCCTGGCTCACCTGGACAACCTCAAGGGCACCTTTGCCACACTGAGTGAGCTGCACTGTGACAAGCTG
CACGTGGATCCTGAGAACTTCAGGGTGAGTCTATGGGACCCTTGATGTTTTCTTTCCCCTTCTTTTCTAT
GGTTAAGTTCATGTCATAGGAAGGGGAGAAGTAACAGGGTACAGTTTAGAATGGGAAACAGACGAATGAT
TGCATCAGTGTGGAAGTCTCAGGATCGTTTTAGTTTCTTTTATTTGCTGTTCATAACAATTGTTTTCTTT
TGTTTAATTCTTGCTTTCTTTTTTTTTCTTCTCCGCAATTTTTACTATTATACTTAATGCCTTAACATTG
TGTATAACAAAAGGAAATATCTCTGAGATACATTAAGTAACTTAAAAAAAAACTTTACACAGTCTGCCTA
GTACATTACTATTTGGAATATATGTGTGCTTATTTGCATATTCATAATCTCCCTACTTTATTTTCTTTTA
TTTTTAATTGATACATAATCATTATACATATTTATGGGTTAAAGTGTAATGTTTTAATATGTGTACACAT
ATTGACCAAATCAGGGTAATTTTGCATTTGTAATTTTAAAAAATGCTTTCTTCTTTTAATATACTTTTTT
GTTTATCTTATTTCTAATACTTTCCCTAATCTCTTTCTTTCAGGGCAATAATGATACAATGTATCATGCC
TCTTTGCACCATTCTAAAGAATAACAGTGATAATTTCTGGGTTAAGGCAATAGCAATATTTCTGCATATA
AATATTTCTGCATATAAATTGTAACTGATGTAAGAGGTTTCATATTGCTAATAGCAGCTACAATCCAGCT
ACCATTCTGCTTTTATTTTATGGTTGGGATAAGGCTGGATTATTCTGAGTCCAAGCTAGGCCCTTTTGCT
AATCATGTTCATACCTCTTATCTTCCTCCCACAGCTCCTGGGCAACGTGCTGGTCTGTGTGCTGGCCCAT
CACTTTGGCAAAGAATTCACCCCACCAGTGCAGGCTGCCTATCAGAAAGTGGTGGCTGGTGTGGCTAATG
CCCTGGCCCACAAGTATCACTAAGCTCGCTTTCTTGCTGTCCAATTTCTCTCGAGGTGAGCAAGGGCGAG
GAGCTGTTCACCGGGGTGGTGCCCATCCTGGTGGACTTGATAGTCAGGCCAGCCGGTTAGGCTGCCACCG
AAGGTTGGTAGACGGTGCTGCCTGCGACCAACCCCAGGAGGACTGGGTTACCAAAGCTGATTCTCCACGG
TTGGAAAGCCTCCCAGAACCGTCTCGGAAGAGGAGTCCCTGCCAACAATGGAGATGAAGCCCGTGTCAGA
TCGCGAAAGCGCCACTTCGCCGAGGAGTGCAATCTGTGAGGCCCCAGGAGGACTGGGTAAACAGTCGAGC
ACCCCACCAGTGCAGGCTGCCTATCAGAAAGTGGTGGCTGGTGTGGCTAATGCCCTGGCCCACAAGTATC
ACTAAGCTCGCTTTCTTGCTGTCCAATTTGTCGAGCACCCCACCAGTGCAGGCTGCCTATCAGAAAGTGG
TGGCTGGTGTGGCTAATGCCCTGGCCCACAAGTATCACTAAGCTCGCTTTCTTGCTGTCCAATTTGTCGA
GCACCCCACCAGTGCAGGCTGCCTATCAGAAAGTGGTGGCTGGTGTGGCTAATGCCCTGGCCCACAAGTA
TCACTAAGCTCGCTTTCTTGCTGTCCAATTTGTCGAGCACCCCACCAGTGCAGGCTGCCTATCAGAAAGT
GGTGGCTGGTGTGGCTAATGCCCTGGCCCACAAGTATCACTAAGCTCGCTTTCTTGCTGTCCAATTTGTC
GACCCGGGC
Features (pLannotate 1.2.2; 37 found; start..end, strand, type, name):
     41..265     +  polyA_signal   bGH poly(A) signal: bovine growth hormone polyadenylation signal
    269..290     +  promoter       SV40 promoter (fragment): SV40 enhancer and early promoter
    311..544     +  rep_origin     f1 ori (fragment) (sequence partly withheld): f1 bacteriophage origin of replication; arrow indicates direction of (+) strand synthesis
    549..596     +  protein_bind   FRT: FLP-mediated recombination occurs in the 8-bp core sequence TCTAGAAA (Turan and Bode, 2011). FLP recombinase from the Saccharomyces cerevisiae 2μ plasmid
    604..1626    +  CDS            HygR: aminoglycoside phosphotransferase from E. coli; aph(4)-Ia; confers resistance to hygromycin
   1636..1761    +  CDS            ble (fragment): BLE_KLEPN - Experimental evidence at protein level: Swiss-Prot protein existence level 1. Binding protein with a strong affinity to the bleomycin family of antibiotics. Binds to CL990; an antimitotic-antibiotic compound. From Klebsiella pneumoniae.
   1756..1877    +  polyA_signal   SV40 poly(A) signal: SV40 polyadenylation signal
   1950..1966    -  protein_bind   lac operator: The lac repressor binds to the lac operator to inhibit transcription in E. coli. This inhibition can be relieved by adding lactose or isopropyl-β-D-thiogalactopyranoside (IPTG). lac repressor encoded by lacI
   1974..2004    -  promoter       lac promoter: promoter for the E. coli lac operon
   2019..2040    -  protein_bind   CAP binding site: CAP binding activates transcription in the presence of cAMP. E. coli catabolite activator protein
   2053..2145    -  CDS            lacI (fragment): lac repressor; lacI; The lac repressor binds to the lac operator to inhibit transcription in E. coli. This inhibition can be relieved by adding lactose or isopropyl-β-D-thiogalactopyranoside (IPTG).
   2328..2916    -  rep_origin     ori: high-copy-number ColE1/pMB1/pBR322/pUC origin of replication
   3087..3947    -  CDS            AmpR: β-lactamase; bla; confers resistance to ampicillin, carbenicillin, and related antibiotics
   3948..4052    -  promoter       AmpR promoter: bla
   4111..4163    -  misc_feature   bom (fragment): basis of mobility region from pBR322
   4318..4697    +  enhancer       CMV enhancer: human cytomegalovirus immediate early enhancer
   4698..4901    +  promoter       CMV promoter: human cytomegalovirus (CMV) immediate early promoter
   4903..4922    +  promoter       PLtetO-1 promoter (fragment): modified phage lambda PL promoter with tet operator sites (Lutz and Bujard, 1997)
   4924..4943    +  promoter       PLtetO-1 promoter (fragment): modified phage lambda PL promoter with tet operator sites (Lutz and Bujard, 1997)
   4951..4984    +  promoter       TRE3GV promoter (fragment): 3rd-generation Tet-responsive promoter that can be activated by binding of Tet-On® 3G, optimized for retroviral and lentiviral vectors
   5076..5171    +  CDS            HBB (fragment): HBB_HUMAN - Experimental evidence at protein level: Swiss-Prot protein existence level 1. [Spinorphin]: functions as an endogenous inhibitor of enkephalin-degrading enzymes such as DPP3, and as a selective antagonist of the P2RX3 receptor which is involved in pain signaling, these properties implicate it as a regulator of pain and inflammation. From Homo sapiens (Human).
   5203..5517    +  CDS            HBB (fragment): HBB_HAPGR - Experimental evidence at protein level: Swiss-Prot protein existence level 1. Involved in oxygen transport from the lung to the various peripheral tissues. From Hapalemur griseus (Gray gentle lemur) (Eastern lesser bamboo lemur).
   5521..5609    +  intron         β-globin intron (fragment): internally truncated intron from human β-globin
   5979..6370    +  intron         β-globin intron (fragment): internally truncated intron from human β-globin
   6374..6496    +  CDS            HBB: HBB_COLGU - Experimental evidence at transcript level: Swiss-Prot protein existence level 2. Involved in oxygen transport from the lung to the various peripheral tissues. From Colobus guereza (Mantled guereza) (Eastern black-and-white colobus monkey).
   6500..6525    +  polyA_signal   β-globin poly(A) (fragment): human β-globin polyadenylation signal
   6531..6578    +  CDS            VN155(I152L) (fragment): improved N-terminal fragment of mVenus for use in bimolecular fluorescence complementation (BiFC) (Kodama and Hu, 2010)
   6585..6663    +  ncRNA          Flavi xrRNA: Accession: RF03547 - General Flavivirus exoribonuclease-resistant RNA element
   6745..6813    +  ncRNA          Flavivirus SLIV (fragment): Accession: RF01415 - Flavivirus 3'UTR stem loop IV
   6809..6898    +  CDS            HBB_SCICA (fragment): Experimental evidence at protein level: Swiss-Prot protein existence level 1. Involved in oxygen transport from the lung to the various peripheral tissues. From Sciurus carolinensis (Eastern gray squirrel).
   6902..6925    +  polyA_signal   β-globin poly(A) (fragment): human β-globin polyadenylation signal
   6933..7004    +  CDS            HBB (fragment): HBB_PONPY - Experimental evidence at transcript level: Swiss-Prot protein existence level 2. Involved in oxygen transport from the lung to the various peripheral tissues. From Pongo pygmaeus (Bornean orangutan).
   7008..7031    +  polyA_signal   β-globin poly(A) (fragment): human β-globin polyadenylation signal
   7039..7110    +  CDS            HBB (fragment): HBB_PONPY - Experimental evidence at transcript level: Swiss-Prot protein existence level 2. Involved in oxygen transport from the lung to the various peripheral tissues. From Pongo pygmaeus (Bornean orangutan).
   7114..7137    +  polyA_signal   β-globin poly(A) (fragment): human β-globin polyadenylation signal
   7145..7216    +  CDS            HBB (fragment): HBB_PONPY - Experimental evidence at transcript level: Swiss-Prot protein existence level 2. Involved in oxygen transport from the lung to the various peripheral tissues. From Pongo pygmaeus (Bornean orangutan).
   7220..7243    +  polyA_signal   β-globin poly(A) (fragment): human β-globin polyadenylation signal
