>Addgene plasmid #108376 | pcDNA5/FRT/TO-globin_del5UTR_PTC39-xrRNA-4H | addgene full sequence | sequence record 208352 | Addgene NGS Result
GACATTGATTATTGACTAGTTATTAATAGTAATCAATTACGGGGTCATTAGTTCATAGCCCATATATGGA
GTTCCGCGTTACATAACTTACGGTAAATGGCCCGCCTGGCTGACCGCCCAACGACCCCCGCCCATTGACG
TCAATAATGACGTATGTTCCCATAGTAACGCCAATAGGGACTTTCCATTGACGTCAATGGGTGGAGTATT
TACGGTAAACTGCCCACTTGGCAGTACATCAAGTGTATCATATGCCAAGTACGCCCCCTATTGACGTCAA
TGACGGTAAATGGCCCGCCTGGCATTATGCCCAGTACATGACCTTATGGGACTTTCCTACTTGGCAGTAC
ATCTACGTATTAGTCATCGCTATTACCATGGTGATGCGGTTTTGGCAGTACATCAATGGGCGTGGATAGC
GGTTTGACTCACGGGGATTTCCAAGTCTCCACCCCATTGACGTCAATGGGAGTTTGTTTTGGCACCAAAA
TCAACGGGACTTTCCAAAATGTCGTAACAACTCCGCCCCATTGACGCAAATGGGCGGTAGGCGTGTACGG
TGGGAGGTCTATATAAGCAGAGCTCTCCCTATCAGTGATAGAGATCTCCCTATCAGTGATAGAGATCGTC
GACGAGCTCGTTTAGTGAACCGTCAGATCGCCTGGAGACGCCATCCACGCTGTTTTGACCTCCATAGAAG
ACACCGGGACCGATCCAGCCTCCGGACTCTAGCGTTTAAACTTAAGCTTGCTAGCACCATGGTGCACCTG
ACTCCTGAGGAGAAGTCTGCCGTTACTGCCCTGTGGGGCAAGGTGAACGTGGATGAAGTTGGTGGTGAGG
CCCTGGGCAGGTTGGTATCAAGGTTACAAGACAGGTTTAAGGAGACCAATAGAAACTGGGCATGTGGAGA
CAGAGAAGACTCTTGGGTTTCTGATAGGCACTGACTCTCTCTGCCTATTGGTCTATTTTCCCACCCTTAG
GCTGCTGGTGGTCTACCCTTGGACCTAGAGGTTCTTTGAGTCCTTTGGGGATCTGTCCACTCCTGATGCT
GTTATGGGCAACCCTAAGGTGAAGGCTCATGGCAAGAAAGTGCTCGGTGCCTTTAGTGATGGCCTGGCTC
ACCTGGACAACCTCAAGGGCACCTTTGCCACACTGAGTGAGCTGCACTGTGACAAGCTGCACGTGGATCC
TGAGAACTTCAGGGTGAGTCTATGGGACCCTTGATGTTTTCTTTCCCCTTCTTTTCTATGGTTAAGTTCA
TGTCATAGGAAGGGGATAAGTAACAGGGTACAGTTTAGAATGGGAAACAGACGAATGATTGCATCAGTGT
GGAAGTCTCAGGATCGTTTTAGTTTCTTTTATTTGCTGTTCATAACAATTGTTTTCTTTTGTTTAATTCT
TGCTTTCTTTTTTTTTCTTCTCCGCAATTTTTACTATTATACTTAATGCCTTAACATTGTGTATAACAAA
AGGAAATATCTCTGAGATACATTAAGTAACTTAAAAAAAAACTTTACACAGTCTGCCTAGTACATTACTA
TTTGGAATATATGTGTGCTTATTTGCATATTCATAATCTCCCTACTTTATTTTCTTTTATTTTTAATTGA
TACATAATCATTATACATATTTATGGGTTAAAGTGTAATGTTTTAATATGTGTACACATATTGACCAAAT
CAGGGTAATTTTGCATTTGTAATTTTAAAAAATGCTTTCTTCTTTTAATATACTTTTTTGTTTATCTTAT
TTCTAATACTTTCCCTAATCTCTTTCTTTCAGGGCAATAATGATACAATGTATCATGCCTCTTTGCACCA
TTCTAAAGAATAACAGTGATAATTTCTGGGTTAAGGCAATAGCAATATTTCTGCATATAAATATTTCTGC
ATATAAATTGTAACTGATGTAAGAGGTTTCATATTGCTAATAGCAGCTACAATCCAGCTACCATTCTGCT
TTTATTTTATGGTTGGGATAAGGCTGGATTATTCTGAGTCCAAGCTAGGCCCTTTTGCTAATCATGTTCA
TACCTCTTATCTTCCTCCCACAGCTCCTGGGCAACGTGCTGGTCTGTGTGCTGGCCCATCACTTTGGCAA
AGAATTCACCCCACCAGTGCAGGCTGCCTATCAGAAAGTGGTGGCTGGTGTGGCTAATGCCCTGGCCCAC
AAGTATCACTAAGCTCGCTTTCTTGCTGTCCAATTTCTCTCGAGGTGAGCAAGGGCGAGGAGCTGTTCAC
CGGGGTGGTGCCCATCCTGGTGGACTTGATAGTCAGGCCAGCCGGTTAGGCTGCCACCGAAGGTTGGTAG
ACGGTGCTGCCTGCGACCAACCCCAGGAGGACTGGGTTACCAAAGCTGATTCTCCACGGTTGGAAAGCCT
CCCAGAACCGTCTCGGAAGAGGAGTCCCTGCCAACAATGGAGATGAAGCCCGTGTCAGATCGCGAAAGCG
CCACTTCGCCGAGGAGTGCAATCTGTGAGGCCCCAGGAGGACTGGGTAAACAGTCGAGCACCCCACCAGT
GCAGGCTGCCTATCAGAAAGTGGTGGCTGGTGTGGCTAATGCCCTGGCCCACAAGTATCACTAAGCTCGC
TTTCTTGCTGTCCAATTTGTCGAGCACCCCACCAGTGCAGGCTGCCTATCAGAAAGTGGTGGCTGGTGTG
GCTAATGCCCTGGCCCACAAGTATCACTAAGCTCGCTTTCTTGCTGTCCAATTTGTCGACCCGGGCGGCC
GCAGAGGGCCCGTTTAAACCCGCTGATCAGCCTCGACTGTGCCTTCTAGTTGCCAGCCATCTGTTGTTTG
CCCCTCCCCCGTGCCTTCCTTGACCCTGGAAGGTGCCACTCCCACTGTCCTTTCCTAATAAAATGAGGAA
ATTGCATCGCATTGTCTGAGTAGGTGTCATTCTATTCTGGGGGGTGGGGTGGGGCAGGACAGCAAGGGGG
AGGATTGGGAAGACAATAGCAGGCATGCTGGGGATGCGGTGGGCTCTATGGCTTCTGAGGCGGAAAGAAC
CAGCTGGGGCTCTAGGGGGTATCCCC
[124 nt withheld, positions 3037-3160]
C
[91 nt withheld, positions 3162-3252]
AGGGTGATGGTTCACGTACCTAGAAGTTCCTATTCCGAAGTTCCTATTCTCTAGAAAGTATAGGAACTTC
CTTGGCCAAAAAGCCTGAACTCACCGCGACGTCTGTCGAGAAGTTTCTGATCGAAAAGTTCGACAGCGTC
TCCGACCTGATGCAGCTCTCGGAGGGCGAAGAATCTCGTGCTTTCAGCTTCGATGTAGGAGGGCGTGGAT
ATGTCCTGCGGGTAAATAGCTGCGCCGATGGTTTCTACAAAGATCGTTATGTTTATCGGCACTTTGCATC
GGCCGCGCTCCCGATTCCGGAAGTGCTTGACATTGGGGAATTCAGCGAGAGCCTGACCTATTGCATCTCC
CGCCGTGCACAGGGTGTCACGTTGCAAGACCTGCCTGAAACCGAACTGCCCGCTGTTCTGCAGCCGGTCG
CGGAGGCCATGGATGCGATCGCTGCGGCCGATCTTAGCCAGACGAGCGGGTTCGGCCCATTCGGACCGCA
AGGAATCGGTCAATACACTACATGGCGTGATTTCATATGCGCGATTGCTGATCCCCATGTGTATCACTGG
CAAACTGTGATGGACGACACCGTCAGTGCGTCCGTCGCGCAGGCTCTCGATGAGCTGATGCTTTGGGCCG
AGGACTGCCCCGAAGTCCGGCACCTCGTGCACGCGGATTTCGGCTCCAACAATGTCCTGACGGACAATGG
CCGCATAACAGCGGTCATTGACTGGAGCGAGGCGATGTTCGGGGATTCCCAATACGAGGTCGCCAACATC
TTCTTCTGGAGGCCGTGGTTGGCTTGTATGGAGCAGCAGACGCGCTACTTCGAGCGGAGGCATCCGGAGC
TTGCAGGATCGCCGCGGCTCCGGGCGTATATGCTCCGCATTGGTCTTGACCAACTCTATCAGAGCTTGGT
TGACGGCAATTTCGATGATGCAGCTTGGGCGCAGGGTCGATGCGACGCAATCGTCCGATCCGGAGCCGGG
ACTGTCGGGCGTACACAAATCGCCCGCAGAAGCGCGGCCGTCTGGACCGATGGCTGTGTAGAAGTACTCG
CCGATAGTGGAAACCGACGCCCCAGCACTCGTCCGAGGGCAAAGGAATAGCACGTACTACGAGATTTCGA
TTCCACCGCCGCCTTCTATGAAAGGTTGGGCTTCGGAATCGTTTTCCGGGACGCCGGCTGGATGATCCTC
CAGCGCGGGGATCTCATGCTGGAGTTCTTCGCCCACCCCAACTTGTTTATTGCAGCTTATAATGGTTACA
AATAAAGCAATAGCATCACAAATTTCACAAATAAAGCATTTTTTTCACTGCATTCTAGTTGTGGTTTGTC
CAAACTCATCAATGTATCTTATCATGTCTGTATACCGTCGACCTCTAGCTAGAGCTTGGCGTAATCATGG
TCATAGCTGTTTCCTGTGTGAAATTGTTATCCGCTCACAATTCCACACAACATACGAGCCGGAAGCATAA
AGTGTAAAGCCTGGGGTGCCTAATGAGTGAGCTAACTCACATTAATTGCGTTGCGCTCACTGCCCGCTTT
CCAGTCGGGAAACCTGTCGTGCCAGCTGCATTAATGAATCGGCCAACGCGCGGGGAGAGGCGGTTTGCGT
ATTGGGCGCTCTTCCGCTTCCTCGCTCACTGACTCGCTGCGCTCGGTCGTTCGGCTGCGGCGAGCGGTAT
CAGCTCACTCAAAGGCGGTAATACGGTTATCCACAGAATCAGGGGATAACGCAGGAAAGAACATGTGAGC
AAAAGGCCAGCAAAAGGCCAGGAACCGTAAAAAGGCCGCGTTGCTGGCGTTTTTCCATAGGCTCCGCCCC
CCTGACGAGCATCACAAAAATCGACGCTCAAGTCAGAGGTGGCGAAACCCGACAGGACTATAAAGATACC
AGGCGTTTCCCCCTGGAAGCTCCCTCGTGCGCTCTCCTGTTCCGACCCTGCCGCTTACCGGATACCTGTC
CGCCTTTCTCCCTTCGGGAAGCGTGGCGCTTTCTCATAGCTCACGCTGTAGGTATCTCAGTTCGGTGTAG
GTCGTTCGCTCCAAGCTGGGCTGTGTGCACGAACCCCCCGTTCAGCCCGACCGCTGCGCCTTATCCGGTA
ACTATCGTCTTGAGTCCAACCCGGTAAGACACGACTTATCGCCACTGGCAGCAGCCACTGGTAACAGGAT
TAGCAGAGCGAGGTATGTAGGCGGTGCTACAGAGTTCTTGAAGTGGTGGCCTAACTACGGCTACACTAGA
AGAACAGTATTTGGTATCTGCGCTCTGCTGAAGCCAGTTACCTTCGGAAAAAGAGTTGGTAGCTCTTGAT
CCGGCAAACAAACCACCGCTGGTAGCGGTGGTTTTTTTGTTTGCAAGCAGCAGATTACGCGCAGAAAAAA
AGGATCTCAAGAAGATCCTTTGATCTTTTCTACGGGGTCTGACGCTCAGTGGAACGAAAACTCACGTTAA
GGGATTTTGGTCATGAGATTATCAAAAAGGATCTTCACCTAGATCCTTTTAAATTAAAAATGAAGTTTTA
AATCAATCTAAAGTATATATGAGTAAACTTGGTCTGACAGTTACCAATGCTTAATCAGTGAGGCACCTAT
CTCAGCGATCTGTCTATTTCGTTCATCCATAGTTGCCTGACTCCCCGTCGTGTAGATAACTACGATACGG
GAGGGCTTACCATCTGGCCCCAGTGCTGCAATGATACCGCGAGACCCACGCTCACCGGCTCCAGATTTAT
CAGCAATAAACCAGCCAGCCGGAAGGGCCGAGCGCAGAAGTGGTCCTGCAACTTTATCCGCCTCCATCCA
GTCTATTAATTGTTGCCGGGAAGCTAGAGTAAGTAGTTCGCCAGTTAATAGTTTGCGCAACGTTGTTGCC
ATTGCTACAGGCATCGTGGTGTCACGCTCGTCGTTTGGTATGGCTTCATTCAGCTCCGGTTCCCAACGAT
CAAGGCGAGTTACATGATCCCCCATGTTGTGCAAAAAAGCGGTTAGCTCCTTCGGTCCTCCGATCGTTGT
CAGAAGTAAGTTGGCCGCAGTGTTATCACTCATGGTTATGGCAGCACTGCATAATTCTCTTACTGTCATG
CCATCCGTAAGATGCTTTTCTGTGACTGGTGAGTACTCAACCAAGTCATTCTGAGAATAGTGTATGCGGC
GACCGAGTTGCTCTTGCCCGGCGTCAATACGGGATAATACCGCGCCACATAGCAGAACTTTAAAAGTGCT
CATCATTGGAAAACGTTCTTCGGGGCGAAAACTCTCAAGGATCTTACCGCTGTTGAGATCCAGTTCGATG
TAACCCACTCGTGCACCCAACTGATCTTCAGCATCTTTTACTTTCACCAGCGTTTCTGGGTGAGCAAAAA
CAGGAAGGCAAAATGCCGCAAAAAAGGGAATAAGGGCGACACGGAAATGTTGAATACTCATACTCTTCCT
TTTTCAATATTATTGAAGCATTTATCAGGGTTATTGTCTCATGAGCGGATACATATTTGAATGTATTTAG
AAAAATAAACAAATAGGGGTTCCGCGCACATTTCCCCGAAAAGTGCCACCTGACGTCGACGGATCGGGAG
ATCTCCCGATCCCCTATGGTGCACTCTCAGTACAATCTGCTCTGATGCCGCATAGTTAAGCCAGTATCTG
CTCCCTGCTTGTGTGTTGGAGGTCGCTGAGTAGTGCGCGAGCAAAATTTAAGCTACAACAAGGCAAGGCT
TGACCGACAATTGCATGAAGAATCTGCTTAGGGTTAGGCGTTTTGCGCTGCTTCGCGATGTACGGGCCAG
ATATACGCGTT
Features (pLannotate 1.2.2; 33 found; start..end, strand, type, name):
      1..380     +  enhancer       CMV enhancer: human cytomegalovirus immediate early enhancer
    381..584     +  promoter       CMV promoter: human cytomegalovirus (CMV) immediate early promoter
    586..605     +  promoter       PLtetO-1 promoter (fragment): modified phage lambda PL promoter with tet operator sites (Lutz and Bujard, 1997)
    607..626     +  promoter       PLtetO-1 promoter (fragment): modified phage lambda PL promoter with tet operator sites (Lutz and Bujard, 1997)
    634..667     +  promoter       TRE3GV promoter (fragment): 3rd-generation Tet-responsive promoter that can be activated by binding of Tet-On® 3G, optimized for retroviral and lentiviral vectors
    759..854     +  CDS            HBB (fragment): HBB_HUMAN - Experimental evidence at protein level: Swiss-Prot protein existence level 1. [Spinorphin]: functions as an endogenous inhibitor of enkephalin-degrading enzymes such as DPP3, and as a selective antagonist of the P2RX3 receptor which is involved in pain signaling, these properties implicate it as a regulator of pain and inflammation. From Homo sapiens (Human).
    886..1200    +  CDS            HBB (fragment): HBB_HAPGR - Experimental evidence at protein level: Swiss-Prot protein existence level 1. Involved in oxygen transport from the lung to the various peripheral tissues. From Hapalemur griseus (Gray gentle lemur) (Eastern lesser bamboo lemur).
   1204..1292    +  intron         β-globin intron (fragment): internally truncated intron from human β-globin
   1662..2053    +  intron         β-globin intron (fragment): internally truncated intron from human β-globin
   2057..2179    +  CDS            HBB: HBB_COLGU - Experimental evidence at transcript level: Swiss-Prot protein existence level 2. Involved in oxygen transport from the lung to the various peripheral tissues. From Colobus guereza (Mantled guereza) (Eastern black-and-white colobus monkey).
   2183..2208    +  polyA_signal   β-globin poly(A) (fragment): human β-globin polyadenylation signal
   2214..2261    +  CDS            VN155(I152L) (fragment): improved N-terminal fragment of mVenus for use in bimolecular fluorescence complementation (BiFC) (Kodama and Hu, 2010)
   2268..2346    +  ncRNA          Flavi xrRNA: Accession: RF03547 - General Flavivirus exoribonuclease-resistant RNA element
   2428..2496    +  ncRNA          Flavivirus SLIV (fragment): Accession: RF01415 - Flavivirus 3'UTR stem loop IV
   2510..2581    +  CDS            HBB (fragment): HBB_PONPY - Experimental evidence at transcript level: Swiss-Prot protein existence level 2. Involved in oxygen transport from the lung to the various peripheral tissues. From Pongo pygmaeus (Bornean orangutan).
   2585..2608    +  polyA_signal   β-globin poly(A) (fragment): human β-globin polyadenylation signal
   2616..2687    +  CDS            HBB (fragment): HBB_PONPY - Experimental evidence at transcript level: Swiss-Prot protein existence level 2. Involved in oxygen transport from the lung to the various peripheral tissues. From Pongo pygmaeus (Bornean orangutan).
   2691..2714    +  polyA_signal   β-globin poly(A) (fragment): human β-globin polyadenylation signal
   2767..2991    +  polyA_signal   bGH poly(A) signal: bovine growth hormone polyadenylation signal
   2995..3016    +  promoter       SV40 promoter (fragment): SV40 enhancer and early promoter
   3037..3270    +  rep_origin     f1 ori (fragment) (sequence partly withheld): f1 bacteriophage origin of replication; arrow indicates direction of (+) strand synthesis
   3275..3322    +  protein_bind   FRT: FLP-mediated recombination occurs in the 8-bp core sequence TCTAGAAA (Turan and Bode, 2011). FLP recombinase from the Saccharomyces cerevisiae 2μ plasmid
   3330..4352    +  CDS            HygR: aminoglycoside phosphotransferase from E. coli; aph(4)-Ia; confers resistance to hygromycin
   4362..4487    +  CDS            ble (fragment): BLE_KLEPN - Experimental evidence at protein level: Swiss-Prot protein existence level 1. Binding protein with a strong affinity to the bleomycin family of antibiotics. Binds to CL990; an antimitotic-antibiotic compound. From Klebsiella pneumoniae.
   4482..4603    +  polyA_signal   SV40 poly(A) signal: SV40 polyadenylation signal
   4676..4692    -  protein_bind   lac operator: The lac repressor binds to the lac operator to inhibit transcription in E. coli. This inhibition can be relieved by adding lactose or isopropyl-β-D-thiogalactopyranoside (IPTG). lac repressor encoded by lacI
   4700..4730    -  promoter       lac promoter: promoter for the E. coli lac operon
   4745..4766    -  protein_bind   CAP binding site: CAP binding activates transcription in the presence of cAMP. E. coli catabolite activator protein
   4779..4871    -  CDS            lacI (fragment): lac repressor; lacI; The lac repressor binds to the lac operator to inhibit transcription in E. coli. This inhibition can be relieved by adding lactose or isopropyl-β-D-thiogalactopyranoside (IPTG).
   5054..5642    -  rep_origin     ori: high-copy-number ColE1/pMB1/pBR322/pUC origin of replication
   5813..6673    -  CDS            AmpR: β-lactamase; bla; confers resistance to ampicillin, carbenicillin, and related antibiotics
   6674..6778    -  promoter       AmpR promoter: bla
   6837..6889    -  misc_feature   bom (fragment): basis of mobility region from pBR322
