[The description below was written by a language model from this plasmid's Addgene catalogue record and pLannotate feature annotations shown in this document.]
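Description:
pcDNA5/FRT/TO-globin_del5UTR_PTC39-xrRNA-4H is a mammalian expression plasmid built on the pcDNA5/FRT/TO backbone for site-specific, FLP-mediated integration of a nonsense-mutated human beta-globin reporter. In bacteria it is maintained at high copy through a ColE1/pUC-type origin and selected with ampicillin (AmpR). The backbone also carries an FRT site directly upstream of a hygromycin resistance coding sequence followed by an SV40 poly(A) signal. No complete promoter is annotated ahead of HygR, which fits the usual design of this vector family, where recombination into a genomic FRT site places the marker behind a resident promoter so that hygromycin selects for correct integrants.

The reporter is driven by the CMV enhancer/promoter followed by tet operator sequences (annotated as PLtetO-1 and TRE fragments), which make transcription tetracycline-regulatable in cells expressing the Tet repressor. Downstream lies an intron-containing beta-globin gene, annotated as several HBB exon fragments and globin intron pieces. According to the catalogue entry and name, it carries a premature termination codon at position 39 and a 5′ UTR deletion. Following the coding region are flavivirus exoribonuclease-resistant RNA elements (recorded as MVE xrRNA), then repeated globin-derived segments serving as the "4H" probe binding sites, and a bGH poly(A) signal. The xrRNA stalls XRN1 during 5′-3′ degradation, so a stable decay fragment (xrFrag) retaining the probe sites accumulates and can be detected by northern blot. This allows the degradation pathway of this unstable PTC-containing mRNA to be studied.

The two sequence records differ: the depositor sequence (7,255 nt) shows four repeat units, whereas the NGS assembly (7,043 nt) shows only two. The records do not explain the discrepancy. The short mVenus (VN155) hit and the non-human HBB labels are probably annotation artefacts.
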