Addgene plasmid #108376: pcDNA5/FRT/TO-globin_del5UTR_PTC39-xrRNA-4H
Purpose: FRT integration of beta-globin reporter with premature termination codon (PTC39); enables detection of 5'-3' decay intermediates (xrFrag) and allows detection via northern blot (4H binding sites)
Depositing lab: Niels Gehring. Depositing organization: Universitaet zu Koeln. Publication: Interrogating the degradation pathways of unstable mRNAs with XRN1-resistant sequences. Boehm V, Gerbracht JV, Marx MC, Gehring NH. Nat Commun. 2016 Dec 5;7:13691. doi: 10.1038/ncomms13691. PubMed 27917860.
Backbone
  Vector backbone: pcDNA5/FRT/TO
  Backbone manufacturer: Thermo Fisher Scientific
  Vector type: Mammalian Expression
  Selectable markers: Hygromycin
Growth in bacteria
  Bacterial resistance: Ampicillin, 100 μg/mL
  Growth temperature: 37°C
  Growth strain: DH5alpha
  Copy number: High Copy
Gene/Insert
  Gene/Insert name: PTC39 beta-globin reporter with MVE xrRNA and 4H probe binding sites
  Species: H. sapiens (human)
  Promoter: CMV
  Cloning method: Restriction Enzyme; 5′ cloning site NheI (unknown if destroyed); 3′ cloning site NotI (unknown if destroyed)
  Sequencing primers: 5′ CGCAAATGGGCGGTAGGCGTG; 3′ TAGAAGGCACAGTCGAGG
Terms and licenses: Academic/Nonprofit Terms; Industry Terms: Not Available to Industry
Depositor comments: Please see depositor's genbank file in Supplemental Documents for full annotation of the plasmid
How to cite: pcDNA5/FRT/TO-globin_del5UTR_PTC39-xrRNA-4H was a gift from Niels Gehring (Addgene plasmid # 108376 ; http://n2t.net/addgene:108376 ; RRID:Addgene_108376)
