>Addgene plasmid #108376 | pcDNA5/FRT/TO-globin_del5UTR_PTC39-xrRNA-4H | addgene partial sequence | sequence record 209421 | BGH-rev 5'-TAGAAGGCACAGTCGAGG-3'
CTCTGCGGCCGCCCGGGTCGACAAATTGGACAGCAAGAAAGCGAGCTTAGTGATACTTGTGGGCCAGGGC
ATTAGCCACACCAGCCACCACTTTCTGATAGGCAGCCTGCACTGGTGGGGTGCTCGACAAATTGGACAGC
AAGAAAGCGAGCTTAGTGATACTTGTGGGCCAGGGCATTAGCCACACCAGCCACCACTTTCTGATAGGCA
GCCTGCACTGGTGGGGTGCTCGACAAATTGGACAGCAAGAAAGCGAGCTTAGTGATACTTGTGGGCCAGG
GCATTAGCCACACCAGCCACCACTTTCTGATAGGCAGCCTGCACTGGTGGGGTGCTCGACAAATTGGACA
GCAAGAAAGCGAGCTTAGTGATACTTGTGGGCCAGGGCATTAGCCACACCAGCCACCACTTTCTGATAGG
CAGCCTGCACTGGTGGGGTGCTCGACTGTTTACCCAGTCCTCCTGGGGCCTCACAGATTGCACTCCTCGG
CGAAGTGGCGCTTTCGCGATCTGACACGGGCTTCATCTCCATTGTTGGCAGGGACTCCTCTTCCGAGACG
GTTCTGGGAGGCTTTCCAACCGTGGAGAATCAGCTTTGGTAACCCAGTCCTCCTGGGGTTGGTCGCAGGC
AGC
